Addgene plasmid #175047: MS2_SC2_S_Gamma
Purpose: Generation of MS2 Virus-Like Particles packaged with the sequence for the WHO Gamma SARS-CoV-2 S gene (Amino Acid 319-869)
Depositing lab: Paul Freemont. Depositing organization: Imperial College London.
Backbone
  Vector backbone: pMX
  Backbone manufacturer: Life Technologies
  Backbone size w/o insert (bp): 2200
  Total vector size (bp): 6264
  Vector type: Bacterial Expression
Growth in bacteria
  Bacterial resistance: Kanamycin, 50 μg/mL
  Growth temperature: 37°C
  Growth strain: DH5alpha
  Copy number: High Copy
Gene/Insert 1
  Gene/Insert name: Maturation Protein (alt name: A-Protein)
  Species: MS2 Phage
  Insert size (bp): 1182
  Promoter: T7
  Cloning method: Restriction Enzyme; 5′ cloning site BsaI (destroyed during cloning); 3′ cloning site BsaI (destroyed during cloning)
  Sequencing primers: 5′ GATGTGCTGCAAGGCGATTAAGTTG; 3′ ctatggaaaaacgccagcaacg
Gene/Insert 2
  Gene/Insert name: Coat Protein Dimer
  Species: Synthetic
  Insert size (bp): 801
  Promoter: T7
  Cloning method: Restriction Enzyme; 5′ cloning site BsaI (destroyed during cloning); 3′ cloning site BsaI (destroyed during cloning)
  Sequencing primers: 5′ GATGTGCTGCAAGGCGATTAAGTTG; 3′ ctatggaaaaacgccagcaacg
Gene/Insert 3
  Gene/Insert name: S gene
  Species: SARS-CoV-2
  Insert size (bp): 1654
  Mutation: Gamma (Amino Acid 319-869)
  GenBank ID: YP_009724390.1
  Entrez Gene: S (a.k.a. GU280_gp02, spike glycoprotein)
  Promoter: T7
  Cloning method: Restriction Enzyme; 5′ cloning site Esp3I (BsmBI) (destroyed during cloning); 3′ cloning site Esp3I (BsmBI) (destroyed during cloning)
  Sequencing primers: 5′ TGTCGAACAGAAAGTAATCGTATTGTAC; 3′ CAGCTGGCACGACAGGTTTC
How to cite: MS2_SC2_S_Gamma was a gift from Paul Freemont (Addgene plasmid # 175047 ; http://n2t.net/addgene:175047 ; RRID:Addgene_175047)
