[The description below was written by a language model from this plasmid's Addgene catalogue record and pLannotate feature annotations shown in this document.]
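Description:
MS2_SC2_S_Gamma is a bacterial expression plasmid built on the small pMX backbone and designed to produce MS2 bacteriophage virus-like particles in E. coli that carry a defined fragment of SARS-CoV-2 RNA. It is a high-copy plasmid of about 6.3 kb, replicating from a ColE1/pUC-type origin and selected with kanamycin through an aminoglycoside phosphotransferase gene driven by the bla promoter. The annotation also picks up short remnants of lacI, an RSF origin, an M13 origin and lacZα. These appear to be non-functional fragments left over from the backbone and source parts.

The payload is organised as two T7-driven transcription units assembled by Type IIS cloning, with the BsaI and Esp3I sites destroyed in the process. In the first, a T7 promoter with a lac operator and a T7 gene 10 ribosome binding site drives the MS2 maturation (A) protein. This is followed by a synthetic coat protein dimer, two coat protein copies fused in tandem, with a His tag inserted near the start of the second copy that could allow affinity purification of assembled particles. That unit ends in a T7 terminator. The second unit uses its own T7 promoter to transcribe the region of the spike gene encoding amino acids 319–869 with the WHO Gamma variant mutations. It is followed directly by an MS2 stem loop and a second T7 terminator. The stem loop is the hairpin recognised by the coat protein, so the spike transcript is captured and encapsidated as the capsid assembles. The record gives the purpose only as generating these packaged particles and does not state a downstream application.
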