Features (pLannotate 1.2.2; 21 found; start..end, strand, type, name):
      2..31      +  promoter       lac promoter: promoter for the E. coli lac operon
     51..73      +  RBS            RBS: efficient ribosome binding site from bacteriophage T7 gene 10 (Olins and Rangwala, 1989)
    133..1308    +  CDS            A: MATA_BPMS2 - Experimental evidence at protein level: Swiss-Prot protein existence level 1. The maturation protein is required for the typical attachment of the phage to the side of the bacterial pili (PubMed:23810697). Binds to sequences located toward each end of the genome, hence circularizing it (PubMed:26608810). The RNA genome-maturation protein A complex is released from the capsid upon host receptor binding (PubMed:23810697). Maturation protein A enters the cell along with the viral RNA (PubMed:4551992). From Escherichia phage MS2 (Bacteriophage MS2).
   1335..1724    +  CDS            CAPSD_BPMS2: Experimental evidence at protein level: Swiss-Prot protein existence level 1. Acts as a translational repressor of viral replicase synthesis late in infection. This latter function is the result of capsid protein interaction with an RNA hairpin which contains the replicase ribosome-binding site. From Escherichia phage MS2 (Bacteriophage MS2).
   1726..1762    +  CDS            MS2 (fragment): bacteriophage MS2 coat protein binds to a specific stem-loop structure in the viral RNA (Peabody, 1993)
   1767..1784    +  CDS            7xHis (fragment): 6xHis affinity tag
   1791..2135    +  CDS            MS2 (fragment): bacteriophage MS2 coat protein binds to a specific stem-loop structure in the viral RNA (Peabody, 1993)
   2163..2210    +  terminator     T7 terminator: transcription terminator for bacteriophage T7 RNA polymerase
   2256..2274    +  promoter       T7 promoter: promoter for bacteriophage T7 RNA polymerase
   2275..3927    +  CDS            S (fragment): SPIKE_SARS2 - Experimental evidence at protein level: Swiss-Prot protein existence level 1. [Spike glycoprotein]: May down-regulate host tetherin (BST2) by lysosomal degradation, thereby counteracting its antiviral activity. From Severe acute respiratory syndrome coronavirus 2 (2019-nCoV) (SARS-CoV-2).
   3928..3946    +  misc_RNA       MS2 stem loop: stem loop that binds the bacteriophage MS2 coat protein
   3961..4008    +  terminator     T7 terminator: transcription terminator for bacteriophage T7 RNA polymerase
   4014..4061    -  CDS            lacI (fragment): lac repressor; lacI; The lac repressor binds to the lac operator to inhibit transcription in E. coli. This inhibition can be relieved by adding lactose or isopropyl-β-D-thiogalactopyranoside (IPTG).
   4098..4138    -  rep_origin     RSF ori (fragment): Plasmids containing the RSF 1030 origin of replication can be propagated in E. coli cells that contain additional plasmids with compatible origins.
   4216..4801    -  rep_origin     ori: high-copy-number ColE1/pMB1/pBR322/pUC origin of replication
   4975..5769    -  CDS            NeoR/KanR: aminoglycoside phosphotransferase confers resistance to neomycin, kanamycin, and G418 (Geneticin®)
   5770..5874    -  promoter       AmpR promoter: bla
   5900..6031    -  rep_origin     M13 ori (fragment): M13 bacteriophage origin of replication; arrow indicates direction of (+) strand synthesis
   6052..6208    -  CDS            lacZα (fragment): LacZα fragment of β-galactosidase; lacZ fragment
   6211..6229    +  promoter       T7 promoter: promoter for bacteriophage T7 RNA polymerase
   6230..6254    +  protein_bind   lac operator: The lac repressor binds to the lac operator to inhibit transcription in E. coli. This inhibition can be relieved by adding lactose or isopropyl-β-D-thiogalactopyranoside (IPTG). lac repressor encoded by lacI
>Addgene plasmid #175047 | MS2_SC2_S_Gamma | addgene full sequence | sequence record 343946 | Addgene NGS Result
ATTTACACTTTATGCTTCCGGCTCGTATGTTTCTAGAGAATTCAAATAATTTTGTTTAACTTTAAGAAGG
AGATTTAAATTGGCTATCGCTGTAGGTAGCCGGAATTCCATTCCTAGGAGGTTTGACCTGTGCGAGCTTT
TAGTACCCTTGATAGGGAGAACGAAACCTTCGTCCCCTCCGTTCGCGTTTACGCGGACGGTGAGACTGAA
GATAACTCATTCTCTTTAAAATATCGTTCGAACTGGACTCCCGGTCGTTTTAACTCGACTGGGGCCAAAA
CGAAACAGTGGCACTACCCCTCTCCGTATTCACGGGGGGCGTTAAGTGTCACATCGATAGATCAAGGTGC
CTACAAGCGAAGTGGGTCATCGTGGGGTCGCCCGTACGAGGAGAAAGCCGGTTTCGGCTTCTCCCTCGAC
GCACGCTCCTGCTACAGCCTCTTCCCTGTAAGCCAAAACTTGACTTACATCGAAGTGCCGCAGAACGTTG
CGAACCGGGCGTCGACCGAAGTCCTGCAAAAGGTCACCCAGGGTAATTTTAACCTTGGTGTTGCTTTAGC
AGAGGCCAGGTCGACAGCCTCACAACTCGCGACGCAAACCATTGCGCTCGTGAAGGCGTACACTGCCGCT
CGTCGCGGTAATTGGCGCCAGGCGCTCCGCTACCTTGCCCTAAACGAAGATCGAAAGTTTCGATCAAAAC
ACGTGGCCGGCAGATGGTTGGAGTTGCAGTTCGGTTGGTTACCACTAATGAGTGATATCCAGGGTGCATA
TGAGATGCTTACGAAGGTTCACCTTCAAGAGTTTCTTCCTATGAGAGCCGTACGTCAGGTCGGTACTAAC
ATCAAGTTAGATGGCCGTCTGTCGTATCCAGCTGCAAACTTCCAGACAACGTGCAACATATCGCGACGTA
TCGTGATATGGTTTTACATAAACGATGCACGTTTGGCATGGTTGTCGTCCCTAGGTATCTTGAACCCACT
AGGTATAGTGTGGGAAAAGGTGCCTTTCTCATTCGTTGTCGACTGGCTCCTACCTGTAGGTAACATGCTC
GAGGGCCTTACGGCCCCCGTGGGATGCTCCTACATGTCAGGAACAGTTACTGACGTAATAACGGGTGAGT
CCATCATAAGCGTTGACGCTCCCTACGGGTGGACTGTGGAGAGACAGGGCACTGCTAAGGCCCAAATCTC
AGCCATGCATCGAGGGGTACAATCCGTATGGCCAACAACTGGCGCGTACGTAAAGTCTCCTTTCTCGATG
GTCCATACCTTAGATGCGTTAGCATTAATCAGGCAACGGCTCTCTAGATAGAGCCCTCAACCGGAGTTTG
AAGCATGGCTTCTAACTTTACTCAGTTCGTTCTCGTCGACAATGGCGGAACTGGCGACGTGACTGTCGCC
CCAAGCAACTTCGCTAACGGGGTCGCTGAATGGATCAGCTCTAACTCGCGTTCACAGGCTTACAAAGTAA
CCTGTAGCGTTCGTCAGAGCTCTGCGCAGAATCGCAAATACACCATCAAAGTCGAGGTGCCTAAAGTGGC
AACCCAGACTGTTGGTGGTGTAGAGCTTCCTGTAGCCGCATGGCGTTCGTACTTAAATATGGAACTAACC
ATTCCAATTTTCGCTACGAATTCCGACTGCGAGCTTATTGTTAAGGCAATGCAAGGTCTTCTAAAAGATG
GAAACCCGATTCCCTCAGCAATCGCAGCAAACTCCGGCATCTACGCTAACTTTACTCAGTTCGTTCTCGT
CGACAATGGCGGTACCCATCACCATCACCATCACGGTACCGGCGACGTGACTGTCGCCCCAAGCAACTTC
GCTAACGGGGTCGCTGAATGGATCAGCTCTAACTCGCGTTCACAGGCTTACAAAGTAACCTGTAGCGTTC
GTCAGAGCTCTGCGCAGAATCGCAAATACACCATCAAAGTCGAGGTGCCTAAAGTGGCAACCCAGACTGT
TGGTGGTGTAGAGCTTCCTGTAGCCGCATGGCGTTCGTACTTAAATATGGAACTAACCATTCCAATTTTC
GCTACGAATTCCGACTGCGAGCTTATTGTTAAGGCAATGCAAGGTCTTCTAAAAGATGGAAACCCGATTC
CCTCAGCAATCGCAGCAAACTCCGGCATCTACTAATAGACGCCGGCCACCGCTGAGCAATAACTAGCATA
ACCCCTTGGGGCCTCTAAACGGGTCTTGAGGGGTTTTTTGTCGAACAGAAAGTAATCGTATTGTACACGG
CCGCATAATCGAAATTAATACGACTCACTATAGGAGAGTCCAACCAACAGAATCTATTGTTAGATTTCCT
AATATTACAAACTTGTGCCCTTTTGGTGAAGTTTTTAACGCCACCAGATTTGCATCTGTTTATGCTTGGA
ACAGGAAGAGAATCAGCAACTGTGTTGCTGATTATTCTGTCCTATATAATTCCGCATCATTTTCCACTTT
TAAGTGTTATGGAGTGTCTCCTACTAAATTAAATGATCTCTGCTTTACTAATGTCTATGCAGATTCATTT
GTAATTAGAGGTGATGAAGTCAGACAAATCGCTCCAGGGCAAACTGGAACGATTGCTGATTATAATTATA
AATTACCAGATGATTTTACAGGCTGCGTTATAGCTTGGAATTCTAACAATCTTGATTCTAAGGTTGGTGG
TAATTATAATTACCTGTATAGATTGTTTAGGAAGTCTAATCTCAAACCTTTTGAGAGAGATATTTCAACT
GAAATCTATCAGGCCGGTAGCACACCTTGTAATGGTGTTAAAGGTTTTAATTGTTACTTTCCTTTACAAT
CATATGGTTTCCAACCCACTTATGGTGTTGGTTACCAACCATACAGAGTAGTAGTACTTTCTTTTGAACT
TCTACATGCACCAGCAACTGTTTGTGGACCTAAAAAGTCTACTAATTTGGTTAAAAACAAATGTGTCAAT
TTCAACTTCAATGGTTTAACAGGCACAGGTGTTCTTACTGAGTCTAACAAAAAGTTTCTGCCTTTCCAAC
AATTTGGCAGAGACATTGCTGACACTACTGATGCTGTCCGTGATCCACAGACACTTGAGATTCTTGACAT
TACACCATGTTCTTTTGGTGGTGTCAGTGTTATAACACCAGGAACAAATACTTCTAACCAGGTTGCTGTT
CTTTATCAGGATGTTAACTGCACAGAAGTCCCTGTTGCTATTCATGCAGATCAACTTACTCCTACTTGGC
GTGTTTATTCTACAGGTTCTAATGTTTTTCAAACACGTGCAGGCTGTTTAATAGGGGCTGAACATGTCAA
CAACTCATATGAGTGTGACATACCCATTGGTGCAGGTATATGCGCTAGTTATCAGACTCAGACTAATTCT
CCTCGGCGGGCACGTAGTGTAGCTAGTCAATCCATCATTGCCTACACTATGTCACTTGGTGCAGAAAATT
CAGTTGCTTACTCTAATAACTCTATTGCCATACCCACAAATTTTACTATTAGTGTTACCACAGAAATTCT
ACCAGTGTCTATGACCAAGACATCAGTAGATTGTACAATGTACATTTGTGGTGATTCAACTGAATGCAGC
AATCTTTTGTTGCAATATGGCAGTTTTTGTACACAATTAAACCGTGCTTTAACTGGAATAGCTGTTGAAC
AAGACAAAAACACCCAAGAAGTTTTTGCACAAGTCAAACAAATTTACAAAACACCACCAATTAAAGATTT
TGGTGGTTTTAATTTTTCACAAATATTACCAGATCCATCAAAACCAAGCAAGAGGTCATTTATTGAAGAT
CTACTTTTCAACAAAGTGACACTTGCAGATGCTGGCTTCATCAAACAATATGGTGATTGCCTTGGTGATA
TTGCTGCTAGAGACCTCATTTGTGCACAAAAGTTTAACGGCCTTACTGTTTTGCCACCTTTGCTCACAGA
TGAAATGACATGAGGATCACCCATGTCCGCTGAGCAATAACTAGCATAACCCCTTGGGGCCTCTAAACGG
GTCTTGAGGGGTTTTTTGTAATTTCACTGCCCGCTTTCCAGTCGGGAAACCTGTCGTGCCAGCTGCATTA
ACATGGTCATAGCTGTTTCCTTGCGTATTGGGCGCTCTCCGCTTCCTCGCTCACTGACTCGCTGCGCTCG
GTCGTTCGGGTAAAGCCTGGGGTGCCTAATGAGCAAAAGGCCAGCAAAAGGCCAGGAACCGTAAAAAGGC
CGCGTTGCTGGCGTTTTTCCATAGGCTCCGCCCCCCTGACGAGCATCACAAAAATCGACGCTCAAGTCAG
AGGTGGCGAAACCCGACAGGACTATAAAGATACCAGGCGTTTCCCCCTGGAAGCTCCCTCGTGCGCTCTC
CTGTTCCGACCCTGCCGCTTACCGGATACCTGTCCGCCTTTCTCCCTTCGGGAAGCGTGGCGCTTTCTCA
TAGCTCACGCTGTAGGTATCTCAGTTCGGTGTAGGTCGTTCGCTCCAAGCTGGGCTGTGTGCACGAACCC
CCCGTTCAGCCCGACCGCTGCGCCTTATCCGGTAACTATCGTCTTGAGTCCAACCCGGTAAGACACGACT
TATCGCCACTGGCAGCAGCCACTGGTAACAGGATTAGCAGAGCGAGGTATGTAGGCGCTACAGAGTTCTT
GAAGTGGTGGCCTAACTACGGCTACACTAGAAGAACAGTATTTGGTATCTGCGCTCTGCTGAAGCCAGTT
ACCTTCGGAAAAAGAGTTGGTAGCTCTTGATCCGGCAAACAAACCACCGCTGGTAGCGGTGGTTTTTTTG
TTTGCAAGCAGCAGATTACGCGCAGAAAAAAAGGATCTCAAGAAGATCCTTTGATCTTTTCTACGGGGTC
TGACGCTCAGTGGAACGAAAACTCACGTTAAGGGATTTTGGTCATGAGATTATCAAAAAGGATCTTCACC
TAGATCCTTTTAAATTAAAAATGAAGTTTTAAATCAATCTAAAGTATATATGAGTAAACTTGGTCTGACA
GTTATTAGAAAAATTCATCCAGCAGACGATAAAACGCAATACGCTGGCTATCCGGTGCCGCAATGCCATA
CAGCACCAGAAAACGATCCGCCCATTCGCCGCCCAGTTCTTCCGCAATATCACGGGTGGCCAGCGCAATA
TCCTGATAACGATCCGCCACGCCCAGACGGCCGCAATCAATAAAGCCGCTAAAACGGCCATTTTCCACCA
TAATGTTCGGCAGGCACGCATCACCATGGGTCACCACCAGATCTTCGCCATCCGGCATGCTCGCTTTCAG
ACGCGCAAACAGCTCTGCCGGTGCCAGGCCCTGATGTTCTTCATCCAGATCATCCTGATCCACCAGGCCC
GCTTCCATACGGGTACGCGCACGTTCAATACGATGTTTCGCCTGATGATCAAACGGACAGGTCGCCGGGT
CCAGGGTATGCAGACGACGCATGGCATCCGCCATAATGCTCACTTTTTCTGCCGGCGCCAGATGGCTAGA
CAGCAGATCCTGACCCGGCACTTCGCCCAGCAGCAGCCAATCACGGCCCGCTTCGGTCACCACATCCAGC
ACCGCCGCACACGGAACACCGGTGGTGGCCAGCCAGCTCAGACGCGCCGCTTCATCCTGCAGCTCGTTCA
GCGCACCGCTCAGATCGGTTTTCACAAACAGCACCGGACGACCCTGCGCGCTCAGACGAAACACCGCCGC
ATCAGAGCAGCCAATGGTCTGCTGCGCCCAATCATAGCCAAACAGACGTTCCACCCACGCTGCCGGGCTA
CCCGCATGCAGGCCATCCTGTTCAATCATACTCTTCCTTTTTCAATATTATTGAAGCATTTATCAGGGTT
ATTGTCTCATGAGCGGATACATATTTGAATGTATTTAGAAAAATAAACAAATAGGGGTTCCGCGCACATT
TCCCCGAAAAGTGCCACCTAAATTGTAAGCGTTAATATTTTGTTAAAATTCGCGTTAAATTTTTGTTAAA
TCAGCTCATTTTTTAACCAATAGGCCGAAATCGGCAAAATCCCTTATAAATCAAAAGAATAGACCGAGAT
AGGGTTGAGTGGCCGCTACAGGGCGCTCCCATTCGCCATTCAGGCTGCGCAACTGTTGGGAAGGGCGTTT
CGGTGCGGGCCTCTTCGCTATTACGCCAGCTGGCGAAAGGGGGATGTGCTGCAAGGCGATTAAGTTGGGT
AACGCCAGGGTTTTCCCAGTCACGACGTTGTAAAACGACGGCCAGTGAGGTAATACGACTCACTATAGGG
GAATTGTGAGCGGATAACAATTCCCCTCTAG
